>Addgene plasmid #133507 | pAV0785 | addgene full sequence | sequence record 263651 | Addgene NGS Result
TCGCGCGTTTCGGTGATGACGGTGAAAACCTCTGACACATGCAGCTCCCGGAGACGGTCACAGCTTGTCT
GTAAGCGGATGCCGGGAGCAGACAAGCCCGTCAGGGCGCGTCAGCGGGTGTTGGCGGGTGTCGGGGCTGG
CTTAACTATGCGGCATCAGAGCAGATTGTACTGAGAGTGCACCATAACCGGGTATTAGTCAAAACTAGTA
TACTTTTTCTCGGAGTATAATACACAATATCGGTGCAAATAGGTTTTAAAATTGCTCCAATCACATGTTC
TTAAGAAAAAAACGTCAAAAGAAATCTAAGTATTCCCAAAATAATTCCTCCTGACATGAGAAGAATAAAA
AACACTAAGATGCATTGTCAGTATGAAACACAAGCCAAAGTTGCTAACAATAGGATCAATTCTTACTTAC
TGGCAATGTTACGAGGAATCTTGGTAGGAGGATGTTTGGCAACATAACGTTCTTTTGAATTTGTTTTTAC
ACGACGAGTAATGTTCTTCTGAAACTGTGTGTTTGCACGACGCTGAGAGGGAGTTTGAACCGTCTAAAAG
ACATAGTTAGGATCCATGATGCACAGATTTCTAAAGATAAAACTACTTACAGGCATGTTGGTTTATTAAA
AAAGAAAAACAGGAATGATAAGAGGGAAAGAATACGTGTACAGAGCGCTTACATAATGAGTGAGTGTCAT
TATTGAGGAATGCCATGTCAGATTTGACACAACTCAGAACTTATTAACTTTTTATGATTGGAACTTTTGT
TTTGCCCAAGGAATTTTTAATGGAAGAAGTTGTTTTATAAATGATATTGAATTTATATCCACTCTTTTTA
GCGCATTTGCATCTCTACTTTAGGTTCTTCTTTGACTAGATTCTAGGATGCGTATTGGATATACTGGTCT
TTGAATCATTGTCGAAAAAAAAATTCATGGTTGTACCCATGAGCAAACTGCTTTTGTGGTTATCCATGTG
CTTCTTTTGTTCAGCATCTATCTTCTTAATCGCATGGAAGATTTGATTTAAACCAAAAGAAATATTGTTA
AACTTTGACAGAAGCTTTAAATTTTGATTCCATACATTAAATGGATAAAACTCCTGAAGCTTAGCTACAA
ATCCCACTGGCTATATGTATGCATTTGTGTTAAAAAAGTTTGTATAGATTATTTAATCTACTCAGCATTC
TTTCTCTAAATAGGAATTTGTTACTTAATGGAGAAAAAAATGTTTCGATTTACCTAGTGTATTTGTTTGT
ATACTCACGTTTAATTTCAAACATCCATTCTATCTTGTGTAATTTTTGGCATGGTGAAAAAGATAATCAG
CCTTATAATCTTTACAAAAGTAAGAAATTCTGTAAATAAGCCTTAATGCCCTTGCTTTAAATTAAAATGG
TTCTTTTTCATGATAATGTTTGCACTTTGTGAATATATTTTAGATAGTTCTGTGAGGTATAATTAAGATG
TTTTAGAGACTTATACAATTTTGTCTTTATAAATTCTTAATTGATTTTACCATCCCAGTTTAACTATGCT
TCGTCGGCATCTCTGCACATGTCGTGTTTTCTTACCGTATTGTCCTACCAAGAACCTCTTTTTTGCTTGG
ATCGAAATTAAAGGTTTAAAAGCAAAGTTATGGATGCTAGAGTATTTCAAAGCTATTCAGCTAGAGCTGA
GGGGATGAAAAATCCCATTGCCAAGGAATTGTTGGCTTTGATGGAAGAAAAGCAAAGCAACTTGTCAGTC
GCGGTCGATTTGACGAAGAAATCCGAAATCTTAGAATTGGTAGATAAAATTGGACCCTATGTCTGTGTTA
TCAAGACACATATTGACGTTGTCGAGGATTTCGACCAGGATATGGTAGAAAAACTGGTGGCCTTAGGTAA
AAAGCATCGTTTTCTTATCTTTGAGGATCGCAAATTCGCAGACATTGGAAATACCGTCAAGCTACAATAT
GCATCTGGTGTGTACAAAATTGCTTCTTGGGCTCATATCACAAATTGCCATACAGTGCCAGGCGAGGGTA
TTATACAAGGCCTCAAAGAAGTTGGTTTACCTTTGGGACGTGGTCTCTTGCTTTTGGCTGAAATGTCTTC
CAAAGGCTCTTTGGCTACTGGTTCCTACACAGAGAAAACCTTAGAATGGTTTGAGAAGCATACCGATTTT
TGCTTTGGCTTTATAGCTGGTCGTCGATTTCCTAACCTTCAAAGCGACTACATAACTATGTCCCCTGGTA
TCGGCTTGGATGTTAAAGGAGACGGGCTGGGACAGCAATATCGTACTCCTGAAGAAGTGATTGTAAACTG
CGGTAGCGATATCATCATTGTTGGTCGTGGAGTTTATGGAGCTGGTCGTAATCCTGTTGTCGAAGCCAAG
AGATATAGAGAAGCTGGTTGGAAGGCATATCAGCAAAGACTTTCTCAGCATTAAAAAAAGACTAATGTAA
AATTTTTTTGGTTGGTTATTGAAAAAGTCGATGCCTTGTTTGCGTTTGTTTTCCTAGGCGTTTTATGTCA
GAAGGCATTTAGAATTAGTATACAAGTACTCTTTGGTAAAATTTTATGTAGCGACTAAAATATTAACTAT
TATAGATAAACACCTTGGGAATAAAAAGTAATTTGCTATAGTAATTTATTAAACATGCTCCTACAACATT
ACCACAATCTTTTCTCTTGGATTGACATTGAATAAGAAAAGAGTGAATTTTTTTAGACTTGTAATGATAA
CTATGTACAAAGCCAATGAAAGATGTATGTAGATGAATGTAAAATACCATGTAGACAAACAAGATAAAAC
TTGGTTATAAACATTGGTGTTGGAACAGAATAAATTAGATGTCAAAAAGTTTCGTCAATATCACAAGCTT
GCTAGGGCGGTGTGAAATACCGCACAGATGCGTAAGGAGAAAATACCGCATCAGGAAATTGTAAGCGTTA
ATATTTTGTTAAAATTCGCGTTAAATTTTTGTTAAATCAGCTCATTTTTTAACCAATAGGCCGAAATCGG
CAAAATCCCTTATAAATCAAAAGAATAGACCGAGATAGGGT
[37 nt withheld, positions 3052-3088]
AAAGAACGTGGACTCCAACGTCAAAGG
[49 nt withheld, positions 3116-3164]
T
[91 nt withheld, positions 3166-3256]
G
[124 nt withheld, positions 3258-3381]
CCATTCGCCATTCAGGCTGCGCAACTGTTGGGAAGGGCGATCGGTGCGGGCCTCTTCGCTATTACGCCAG
CTGGCGAAAGGGGGATGTGCTGCAAGGCGATTAAGTTGGGTAACGCCAGGGTTTTCCCAGTCACGACGTT
GTAAAACGACGGCCAGTGAGCGCGCGTAATACGACTCACTATAGGGCGAATTGGGTACCGGGCCCCCCCT
CGAGGTCGACGGTATCGATAAGCTTGATATCGAATTCCTGCAGCCCAACTGCGGTCAAGATATTTCTTGA
ATCAGGCGCCTTAGACCGCTCGGCCAAACAACCAATTACTTGTTGAGAAATAGAGTATAATTATCCTATA
AATATAACGTTTTTGAACACACATGAACAAGGAAGTACAGGACAATTGATTTTGAAGAGAATGTGGATTT
TGATGTAATTGTTGGGATTCCATTTTTAATAAGGCAATAATATTAGGTATGTAGATATACTAGAAGTTCT
CCTCGACAAGCTTGCATGCAGAACTGGATTATTTTTCGTTCTTCTAGAAAGTACGCGAATTGTACGACGA
ATTTCATCTTCACGTCCGATAACTGGATCCAGTTGACCATTTCTAGCGAGCTCTGTAAGATCAACAGTAA
ATTTATTTAGTGCATCAAATCCTTCCTCGGCATTCTTTGAATCGATTCTTTTATTACCACGGACGTTATT
TACAGCAAATTCAAACGCTTTCGGGGTGACACCGGCTTCTGCCAATAAACTCTTTAGCGTGTCGTCTTTA
GTGAACACAGCGATAAAATGATCTTGAGCAATGTAAGAATCTTTTTGTGTTTTTTGAAGTTCATGAGCAT
TTCGCAGCAGTTTCGCACTTTCAGGTGACAGAGTCACTTGTTCTGGAGGTGGATCCTGAGCAGGCAAGCG
AACTAACCGACTAGTAACACTTCGCTCAAACTTTTGACCATCACCACCAGCTTTGTCGACGATGGTGCGC
AGTAAGGTAGTACCGTTACTGTCACTGTCGGACAAAAGAGCAGCAGCAATGTGAATAGGGGTTAATTGTG
AATGACCATAAGATTGTGCAATTGAGTACGCATCAGACAATGTCTTTGCGGCTTTGTCAGTAAAAGGATA
ATCAGCCATATCGAGTTATATTATTATAGGAATTTTTATAATTTATAGATAAATCCAAAAAAAAGGAATT
GTATATTTGTCGCTCGTTATAAAACAAAAAAGAGAGAGTCGTTGAACGGTAAATATATACGGTTTTCAGT
TCGATTTAATAAGAACTTAATATCGTTATTATAATAAATTCTTCGGTTATAGATTGATGGTTGAGGATGC
CGCAGGTAGAGAAGCTGTGCATATATATACACGATGATGTTACTATGGGAAGGAAAGGAACATACCAGAA
GATGCCAGTTACATTGTTACTCGAACCTACTCCTACACTCTAGAAAAAGAAAGGGATAAAGTAGGGTAAA
TCCCAAAGACATGACTAGAAGATTTAAAAAAATAAGAGAAAAATAGCTTAAAAAAAAACCGGTGTAAATT
AAAAATGCAGTTACCTTAAAAGTCTTTGAATTGTCTTTAAACATGGAATACTCGAAACCCGGAAATGATC
TGCGTATTACGTAGTGTATGGAACAACGTAAAGACGGATACTAACCTCAACTTATTCTCAATTGCATCTT
GCTAAATACCGTTAGAATTCATCAATGACTGAATAAATAATTTTTTGATACATAGTTCTTCTATTACAGA
GATTCTAGTCATATTTCCAAGCTATTTCTAAGATAGAGCTCTTACATTACTTATTCTATACGGTAGCGAT
TATTCGTCGTAATGACATTTAACGAACTTTAGTTACTTGACCATAGTGGTTTATAAACTAAACAAACCAA
CAGTGAATTCTTGTTAACGTAACTGTAATCTACGAATATTGAGAAGAAAAAAAAACGAATGAATTTGTTG
TGAATACATATTTTTTCCTTAGCGAACAAGTATACTTCATTCTTATTTTCATACCTCTTTAGTCTTATTT
AAACCAGCAATAAAATTCGTTTTAAGTTTTCCGTGTTAATACCAATTAAAATAACGTTTTTTTCAATCAT
TTTATATGTCATTGCAACGTGAAAATAAGTTAATAAATTTCGGTAGCAGCTAATATGGAAAATGTACAAT
TTACTTGATACATTAGTGTAGCCTAAATTTTATTTGATCCTGGAAAGTATATTAAGGTAGAACGCGAAAG
CTCTCCTAGTTTACGCCGTAAATTGTAATGACTCGCTGATTACATTTGGCTTATTATAATCCGTATAGCT
AGAAAATTTCGATAACTGAATATTGCTTCTTTAAAAAGACATAAATAGAACCGTGAATTAGTACAGCAAA
CGAAAGATAAAAATTTCATAGTAACATGCAAATACTATTTTTTCAGTTAGTTTTCCATAATTTTGTATAA
TATTTCATATCAAACGCATCTAAAAAGTACGGACGAAATTACTTGCTATTGTAAAAATAAAAAAAATAAC
AAAACAAATTATAATAACGTGAACTGCTATTTTGGTCTCATATATGAAAGGTTCTTGAGATTTTTTACGT
TGTCAGCTAGCAATTTTACGCACACTATTCTGTGCTACGCGCTCTTTGACTACTTCCCAAAAGCCAACTA
CAAAAGGTTTTTGCAGTAACCTTTGTTAGCTATTCTTTATATCTCTTATCTAGCTTGTATAAAATATAAT
TACGACCATGGTGAGCAAGGGCGAGGAGGATAACATGGCCATCATCAAGGAGTTCATGCGCTTCAAGGTG
CACATGGAGGGCTCCGTGAACGGCCACGAGTTCGAGATCGAGGGCGAGGGCGAGGGCCGCCCCTACGAGG
GCACCCAGACCGCCAAGCTGAAGGTGACCAAGGGTGGCCCCCTGCCCTTCGCCTGGGACATCCTGTCCCC
TCAGTTCATGTACGGCTCCAAGGCCTACGTGAAGCACCCCGCCGACATCCCCGACTACTTGAAGCTGTCC
TTCCCCGAGGGCTTCAAGTGGGAGCGCGTGATGAACTTCGAGGACGGCGGCGTGGTGACCGTGACCCAGG
ACTCCTCCCTGCAGGACGGCGAGTTCATCTACAAGGTGAAGCTGCGCGGCACCAACTTCCCCTCCGACGG
CCCCGTAATGCAGAAGAAGACCATGGGCTGGGAGGCCTCCTCCGAGCGGATGTACCCCGAGGACGGCGCC
CTGAAGGGCGAGATCAAGCAGAGGCTGAAGCTGAAGGACGGCGGCCACTACGACGCTGAGGTCAAGACCA
CCTACAAGGCCAAGAAGCCCGTGCAGCTGCCCGGCGCCTACAACGTCAACATCAAGTTGGACATCACCTC
CCACAACGAGGACTACACCATCGTGGAACAGTACGAACGCGCCGAGGGCCGCCACTCCACCGGCGGCATG
GACGAGCTGTACAAGTCCGGACTCAGATCGGGTGAGGGTCAAGGTCAAGGTCAAGGTCCTGGTCGTGGTT
ACGCTTACCGTAGTAGATCTATGCTTGAAGCTAGATTTCAGCAGGCTGCTTTGTTGAAAAAGCTTCTCGA
TGCCATCAAGGAGTTAGTTACAGATGCTAATTTTGATTGCAATGACAACGGTATCTCTCTGCAGGCTATG
GATAGTTCTCATGTAGCCCTTGTTTCTATGCTTATTAAATCAGATGGATTTGAACCATATCGGTGTGATA
GAAATATTGCTTTAGGTATAAATCTGAACGCCTTATCAAAGGTCTTACGGTGTGCCCAAAACGAGGATTT
GGTTACTTTAAAGGCTGAAGATACACCTGAGGTATTGAATTTGGTTTTCGAGAGCGAGAAAAATGACAGG
ATCTCTGATTATGATGTTAAATTAATGGACATTGATCAAGAACACTTGGGTATACCAGATATCGAATACG
ATGCTACTATTACTATGCCTGCTGCCGAATTTCAACGCATTACTCGAGATTTATTAACTTTGAGTGATTC
AGTAACAATCAATGCTAGTAAAGAGGGTGTTCGTTTTAGCTGCAAGGGAGATATTGGTAATGGTAGTACC
ACGCTGAAACAACATACCGATCTTTCTGACCAAGATCAAAGTATCGAAATTTCTCTTACCCAAGCTGTAA
CACTTACGTTTTCTTTGAAATATTTAGCCCAGTTCACTAAGGCTACTCCTTTAGCTACCCGAGTCACACT
TTCAATGAGCAATGATGTTCCACTTCTTGTGGAGTATAAAATGGAATCCGGATTTTTACGATTTTATCTT
GCCCCAAAAATTGGTGAGGAGGATGAGGAGTAGATTACGGAATCAATATCTTTTAGTAATCTCTTTGCAA
TTGACGAGCTAGCATCATTATAAACATACTTTTGTTTACTTTTTAATTCAACCTTTTTTGTACTGCTCCT
TCCCTAACATTCATATCCAAACAGGCAAAATACCAGCTTTTACTTAAAAAAAATCAAATTCTTTAGAACC
AACAAACTGAAGGGTAGAAAAACTTGTGTTCTTAGTGATGATTTTTCACAGATAACTTCGTAATCGGATC
CCCGGGTAAAAGGAATGTCTCCCTTGCCAGTACTGCTAGGGTTTTTCTTTCAAACTATGGAAGCCCATTC
AAGCTGCATATTACGATTTTGTTTTTCGCTTTTAGAAAGTGGTTTAGATGAGATAATAGAAAAATTCTTG
ATCTCCGACAACGAGTACTTTTATTTTTTTTGCTAATCACTTTACTCAATATTAGCTCGAAATCGTAGAA
ACGTAGACGGGTGCGGGATACCGAGTGGTGTAGTTAAGAATTTTTATAAACCACGTGGCCCAAAAATATG
AACCCAAAACGTTTATACATGAGTATACTTTAAGAAGGCTATACCCCTTCGTGTTAGATGTAGTTTTAGC
TACCCAACCCGAGTCTATGAGCTTGACTTCAGATGTAGAAGGCATTAAATCGTTTTGAATATTAATTAAA
AAACGATGAAAATTAAATATTTAAAAGCAATCATACGCTGAAAATTTAGTGCTGTGGCTAATCCTTCAAC
ATGGAAATGCCATAAAAGTGACTTTGACAAAAAAAAAAGTATATACAGGTAGTAAACTCATCTACTTCAT
TGACTTTGTTTACAGCATGTGGAAGGAGGAATATTTATTGCTAAATCGTAGTTTAACATTCAATAAGTAA
TACTATTGAAATTCGACAAGATTGGCCGCATGGATGAAAAAGAGGCATTTTGCTTTGGGAGAATTAGTCC
AAATTAGAACTGAAAAAAAAAACTTTACGAGGCAAAAATGTCGGATTGAGATCGTAAAAGTTCGCTCGTC
GTCTTTTGCTTTGTGATTGTTTTCATGGATACATCTTGCTGGATATTTAAATTTTAGTACTATGTATAAG
ATATTCTATAAATGTTTTATCACCCAAACCTGTTAGCGCCTTCTTAATTCTATTCAATCTGGCTTTTGCT
CTGAGACTACTTCTTGGACTTTCACTACTTGTTAGTTATACGGAATTTGTGTAATTAGAAGTGAAATAAT
CCTTTCTATTAGTAATGCGAGCTCGTTTAGCTTGCCTCGTCCCCGCCGGGTCACCCGGCCAGCGACATGG
AGGCCCAGAATACCCTCCTTGACAGTCTTGACGTGCGCAGCTCAGGGGCATGATGTGACTGTCGCCCGTA
CATTTAGCCCATACATCCCCATGTATAATCATTTGCATCCATACATTTTGATGGCCGCACGGCGCGAAGC
AAAAATTACGGCTCCTCGCTGCAGACCTGCGAGCAGGGAAACGCTCCCCTCACAGACGCGTTGAATTGTC
CCCACGCCGCGCCCCTGTAGAGAAATATAAAAGGTTAGGATTTGCCACTGAGGTTCTTCTTTCATATACT
TCCTTTTTAAATCTTGCTAGGATACAGTTCTCACATCACATCCGAACATAAACAACCATGGGTACCACTC
TTGACGACACGGCTTACCGGTACCGCACCAGTGTCCCGGGGGACGCCGAGGCCATCGAGGCACTGGATGG
GTCCTTCACCACCGACACCGTCTTCCGCGTCACCGCCACCGGGGACGGCTTCACCCTGCGGGAGGTGCCG
GTGGACCCGCCCCTGACCAAGGTGTTCCCCGACGACGAATCGGACGACGAATCGGACGACGGGGAGGACG
GCGACCCGGACTCTCGGACGTTCGTCGCGTACGGGGACGACGGCGACCTGGCGGGCTTCGTGGTCGTCTC
GTACTCCGGCTGGAACCGCCGGCTGACCGTCGAGGACATCGAGGTCGCCCCGGAGCACCGGGGGCACGGG
GTCGGGCGCGCGTTGATGGGGCTCGCGACGGAGTTCGCCCGCGAGCGGGGTGCCGGGCACCTCTGGCTGG
AGGTCACCAACGTCAACGCACCGGCGATCCACGCGTACCGGCGGATGGGGTTCACCCTCTGCGGCCTGGA
CACCGCCCTGTACGACGGCACCGCCTCGGACGGCGAGCAGGCGCTCTACATGAGCATGCCCTGCCCCTAA
TCAGTACTGACAATAAAAAGATTCTTGTTTTCAAGAACTTGTCATTTGTATAGTTTTTTTATATTGTAGT
TGTTCTATTTTAATCAAATGTTAGCGTGATTTATATTTTTTTTCGCCTCGACATCATCTGCCCAGATGCG
AAGTTAAGTGCGCAGAAAGTAATATCATGCGTCAATCGTATGTGAATGCTGGTCGCTATACTGCTGTCGA
TTCGATACTAACGCCGCCATCCACCTGCAGGTAATCACGTGCCAGCTTTTGTTCCCTTTAGTGAGGGTTA
ATTGCGCGCTTGGCGTAATCATGGTCATAGCTGTTTCCTGTGTGAAATTGTTATCCGCTCACAATTCCAC
ACAACATACGAGCCGGAAGCATAAAGTGTAAAGCCTGGGGTGCCTAATGAGTGAGCTAACTCACATTAAT
TGCGTTGCGCTCACTGCCCGCTTTCCAGTCGGGAAACCTGTCGTGCCAGCTGCATTAATGAATCGGCCAA
CGCGCGGGGAGAGGCGGTTTGCGTATTGGGCGCTCTTCCGCTTCCTCGCTCACTGACTCGCTGCGCTCGG
TCGTTCGGCTGCGGCGAGCGGTATCAGCTCACTCAAAGGCGGTAATACGGTTATCCACAGAATCAGGGGA
TAACGCAGGAAAGAACATGTGAGCAAAAGGCCAGCAAAAGGCCAGGAACCGTAAAAAGGCCGCGTTGCTG
GCGTTTTTCCATAGGCTCCGCCCCCCTGACGAGCATCACAAAAATCGACGCTCAAGTCAGAGGTGGCGAA
ACCCGACAGGACTATAAAGATACCAGGCGTTTCCCCCTGGAAGCTCCCTCGTGCGCTCTCCTGTTCCGAC
CCTGCCGCTTACCGGATACCTGTCCGCCTTTCTCCCTTCGGGAAGCGTGGCGCTTTCTCATAGCTCACGC
TGTAGGTATCTCAGTTCGGTGTAGGTCGTTCGCTCCAAGCTGGGCTGTGTGCACGAACCCCCCGTTCAGC
CCGACCGCTGCGCCTTATCCGGTAACTATCGTCTTGAGTCCAACCCGGTAAGACACGACTTATCGCCACT
GGCAGCAGCCACTGGTAACAGGATTAGCAGAGCGAGGTATGTAGGCGGTGCTACAGAGTTCTTGAAGTGG
TGGCCTAACTACGGCTACACTAGAAGAACAGTATTTGGTATCTGCGCTCTGCTGAAGCCAGTTACCTTCG
GAAAAAGAGTTGGTAGCTCTTGATCCGGCAAACAAACCACCGCTGGTAGCGGTGGTTTTTTTGTTTGCAA
GCAGCAGATTACGCGCAGAAAAAAAGGATCTCAAGAAGATCCTTTGATCTTTTCTACGGGGTCTGACGCT
CAGTGGAACGAAAACTCACGTTAAGGGATTTTGGTCATGAGATTATCAAAAAGGATCTTCACCTAGATCC
TTTTAAATTAAAAATGAAGTTTTAAATCAATCTAAAGTATATATGAGTAAACTTGGTCTGACAGTTACCA
ATGCTTAATCAGTGAGGCACCTATCTCAGCGATCTGTCTATTTCGTTCATCCATAGTTGCCTGACTCCCC
GTCGTGTAGATAACTACGATACGGGAGGGCTTACCATCTGGCCCCAGTGCTGCAATGATACCGCGAGACC
CACGCTCACCGGCTCCAGATTTATCAGCAATAAACCAGCCAGCCGGAAGGGCCGAGCGCAGAAGTGGTCC
TGCAACTTTATCCGCCTCCATCCAGTCTATTAATTGTTGCCGGGAAGCTAGAGTAAGTAGTTCGCCAGTT
AATAGTTTGCGCAACGTTGTTGCCATTGCTACAGGCATCGTGGTGTCACGCTCGTCGTTTGGTATGGCTT
CATTCAGCTCCGGTTCCCAACGATCAAGGCGAGTTACATGATCCCCCATGTTGTGCAAAAAAGCGGTTAG
CTCCTTCGGTCCTCCGATCGTTGTCAGAAGTAAGTTGGCCGCAGTGTTATCACTCATGGTTATGGCAGCA
CTGCATAATTCTCTTACTGTCATGCCATCCGTAAGATGCTTTTCTGTGACTGGTGAGTACTCAACCAAGT
CATTCTGAGAATAGTGTATGCGGCGACCGAGTTGCTCTTGCCCGGCGTCAATACGGGATAATACCGCGCC
ACATAGCAGAACTTTAAAAGTGCTCATCATTGGAAAACGTTCTTCGGGGCGAAAACTCTCAAGGATCTTA
CCGCTGTTGAGATCCAGTTCGATGTAACCCACTCGTGCACCCAACTGATCTTCAGCATCTTTTACTTTCA
CCAGCGTTTCTGGGTGAGCAAAAACAGGAAGGCAAAATGCCGCAAAAAAGGGAATAAGGGCGACACGGAA
ATGTTGAATACTCATACTCTTCCTTTTTCAATATTATTGAAGCATTTATCAGGGTTATTGTCTCATGAGC
GGATACATATTTGAATGTATTTAGAAAAATAAACAAATAGGGGTTCCGCGCACATTTCCCCGAAAAGTGC
CACCTGACGTCTAAGAAACCATTATTATCATGACATTAACCTATAAAAATAGGCGTATCACGAGGCCCTT
TCGTC
Features (pLannotate 1.2.2; 24 found; start..end, strand, type, name):
    137..186     +  misc_feature   bom (fragment): basis of mobility region from pBR322
    284..553     -  CDS            tam14: TAM14_SCHPO - Experimental evidence at transcript level: Swiss-Prot protein existence level 2. May interact with target proteins during translocation into the lumen of the endoplasmic reticulum. May protect unfolded target proteins against degradation and facilitate correct glycosylation (By similarity). From Schizosaccharomyces pombe (strain 972 / ATCC 24843) (Fission yeast).
   1640..2434    +  CDS            S. pombe ura4: orotidine 5'-phosphate decarboxylase, required for uracil biosynthesis; Schizosaccharomyces pombe ura4
   2877..2925    +  misc_feature   bom (fragment): basis of mobility region from pBR322
   2953..3381    -  rep_origin     f1 ori (sequence partly withheld): f1 bacteriophage origin of replication; arrow indicates direction of (+) strand synthesis
   3385..3540    -  CDS            lacZα (fragment): LacZα fragment of β-galactosidase; lacZ fragment
   3548..3566    +  promoter       T7 promoter: promoter for bacteriophage T7 RNA polymerase
   3575..3637    -  misc_feature   MCS (fragment): pBluescript multiple cloning site
   3777..3854    -  CDS            YO192_YEAST (fragment): Experimental evidence at protein level: Swiss-Prot protein existence level 1. From Saccharomyces cerevisiae (strain ATCC 204508 / S288c) (Baker's yeast).
   3890..4495    -  CDS            hsp98 (fragment): HSP98_NEUCR - Experimental evidence at protein level: Swiss-Prot protein existence level 1. Required, in concert with Hsp40 and Hsp70 and small Hsps, for the dissociation, resolubilization and refolding of aggregates of damaged proteins after heat or other environmental stresses. Extracts proteins from aggregates by unfolding and threading them in an ATP- dependent process through the axial channel of the protein hexamer, after which they can be refolded by components of the Hsp70/Hsp40 chaperone system (By similarity). From Neurospora crassa (strain ATCC 24698 / 74-OR23-1A / CBS 708.71 / DSM
   6119..6826    +  CDS            mCherry: mCherry is a basic (constitutively fluorescent) red fluorescent protein published in 2004, derived from Discosoma sp.. It is reported to be a very rapidly-maturing monomer with low acid sensitivity.
   6902..7681    +  CDS            pcn1: PCNA_SCHPO - Also known as pcn. Experimental evidence at protein level: Swiss-Prot protein existence level 1. This protein is an auxiliary protein of DNA polymerase delta and is involved in the control of eukaryotic DNA replication by increasing the polymerase's processibility during elongation of the leading strand. From Schizosaccharomyces pombe (strain 972 / ATCC 24843) (Fission yeast).
   8975..9318    +  promoter       TEF promoter: Ashbya gossypii TEF promoter
   9325..9889    +  CDS            NrsR (fragment): nourseothricin acetyltransferase; Streptomyces noursei nat1; confers resistance to nourseothricin
   9897..10094   +  terminator     TEF terminator: Ashbya gossypii TEF terminator
  10156..10174   -  promoter       T3 promoter: promoter for bacteriophage T3 RNA polymerase
  10217..10239   -  protein_bind   lac operator (fragment): The lac repressor binds to the lac operator to inhibit transcription in E. coli. This inhibition can be relieved by adding lactose or isopropyl-β-D-thiogalactopyranoside (IPTG). lac repressor encoded by lacI
  10243..10273   -  promoter       lac promoter: promoter for the E. coli lac operon
  10288..10309   -  protein_bind   CAP binding site: CAP binding activates transcription in the presence of cAMP. E. coli catabolite activator protein
  10322..10414   -  CDS            lacI (fragment): lac repressor; lacI; The lac repressor binds to the lac operator to inhibit transcription in E. coli. This inhibition can be relieved by adding lactose or isopropyl-β-D-thiogalactopyranoside (IPTG).
  10597..11185   -  rep_origin     ori: high-copy-number ColE1/pMB1/pBR322/pUC origin of replication
  11356..12216   -  CDS            AmpR: β-lactamase; bla; confers resistance to ampicillin, carbenicillin, and related antibiotics
  12217..12321   -  promoter       AmpR promoter: bla
  12416..35      +  CDS            rop (fragment) (across the origin): Rop protein, which maintains plasmids at low copy number; rop
