[The description below was written by a language model from this plasmid's Addgene catalogue record and pLannotate feature annotations shown in this document.]
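Description:
pAV0785 is a fission yeast (Schizosaccharomyces pombe) expression plasmid of about 12.4 kb, built on the pUra4(AfeI) backbone (pAV0133), which belongs to a set of stable integration vectors for S. pombe. In E. coli it is maintained as a high-copy plasmid through a ColE1/pUC-type origin and selected with ampicillin via the β-lactamase gene. The backbone also carries pBluescript-derived elements: an f1 phage origin, lacZα and lac promoter/operator fragments, and T7 and T3 promoters flanking the cloning region. No yeast replication origin is annotated, which fits a vector meant to integrate into the genome rather than replicate episomally. The S. pombe ura4 gene (orotidine 5'-phosphate decarboxylase) and adjacent genomic sequence, including the neighbouring tam14 reading frame, are present. The backbone name suggests that AfeI linearisation is used for targeting to the ura4 locus, although the record does not spell out this mechanism.

The payload is an N-terminal mCherry fusion to pcn1, the S. pombe PCNA sliding-clamp protein that acts as a processivity factor for DNA polymerase delta. According to the insert name, the fusion is driven by the native pcn1 promoter and ends with the nmt1 terminator. Neither element is explicitly annotated in the feature table. The hsp98-like and other short CDS fragments upstream of mCherry are probably homology hits within the promoter-containing genomic region. Downstream lies a natMX cassette, in which the Ashbya gossypii TEF promoter and terminator flank nourseothricin acetyltransferase, giving nourseothricin selection in yeast. The stated purpose is to express mCherry-tagged PCNA as a live-cell fluorescent reporter for monitoring DNA replication.
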