Addgene plasmid #133507: pAV0785
Purpose: Expression of mCherry tagged PCNA to monitor DNA replication
Depositing lab: Sophie Martin. Depositing organization: Universite de Lausanne (UNIL). Publication: A toolbox of stable integration vectors in the fission yeast Schizosaccharomyces pombe. Vjestica A, Marek M, Nkosi PJ, Merlini L, Liu G, Berard M, Billault-Chaumartin I, Martin SG. J Cell Sci. 2020 Jan 8;133(1). pii: jcs.240754. doi: 10.1242/jcs.240754. PubMed 31801797.
Backbone
  Vector backbone: pUra4(AfeI)(pAV0133)
  Vector type: Yeast Expression
Growth in bacteria
  Bacterial resistance: Ampicillin, 100 μg/mL
  Growth temperature: 37°C
  Growth strain: DH5alpha
  Copy number: High Copy
Gene/Insert
  Gene/Insert name: pUra4(AfeI)-p(pcn1)-mCherry-pcn1-terminator(nmt1)-natMX
  Species: S. pombe (fission yeast)
  Cloning method: Unknown
Terms and licenses: Academic/Nonprofit Terms; Industry Terms: Not Available to Industry
Depositor comments: Please see the Resource Information section for an annotated Genbank file.
How to cite: pAV0785 was a gift from Sophie Martin (Addgene plasmid # 133507 ; http://n2t.net/addgene:133507 ; RRID:Addgene_133507)
